>Addgene plasmid #80137 | Lazarus Gata 2 flag | addgene full sequence | sequence record 157353 | Addgene assembled full plasmid sequence
CTGAATATGGGCCAAACAGGATATCTGTGGTAAGCAGTTCCTGCCCCGGCTCAGGGCCAAGAACAGATGG
AACAGCTGAATATGGGCCAAACAGGATATCTGTGGTAAGCAGTTCCTGCCCCGGCTCAGGGCCAAGAACA
GATGGTCCCCAGATGCGGTCCAGCCCTCAGCAGTTTCTAGAGAACCATCAGATGTTTCCAGGGTGCCCCA
AGGACCTGAAATGACCCTGTGCCTTATTTGAACTAACCAATCAGTTCGCTTCTCGCTTCTGTTCGCGCGC
TTCTGCTCCCCGAGCTCAATAAAAGAGCCCACAACCCCTCACTCGGCGCGCCAGTCCTCCGATTGACTGA
GTCGCCCGGGTACCCGTGTATCCAATAAACCCTCTTGCAGTTGCATCCGACTTGTGGTCTCGCTGTTCCT
TGGGAGGGTCTCCTCTGAGTGATTGACTACCCGTCAGCGGGGGTCTTTCATTTGGGGGCTCGTCCGGGAT
CGGGAGACCCCTGCCCAGGGACCACCGACCCACCACCGGGAGGTAAGCTGGCCAGCAACTTATCTGTGTC
TGTCCGATTGTCTAGTGTCTATGACTGATTTTATGCGCCTGCGTCGGTACTAGTTAGCTAACTAGCTCTG
TATCTGGCGGACCCGTGGTGGAACTGACGAGTTCGGAACACCCGGCCGCAACCCTGGGAGACGTCCCAGG
GACTTCGGGGGCCGTTTTTGTGGCCCGACCTGAGTCCAAAAATCCCGATCGTTTTGGACTCTTTGGTGCA
CCCCCCTTAGAGGAGGGATATGTGGTTCTGGTAGGAGACGAGAACCTAAAACAGTTCCCGCCTCCGTCTG
AATTTTTGCTTTCGGTTTGGGACCGAAGCCGCGCCGCGCGTCTTGTCTGCTGCAGCATCGTTCTGTGTTG
TCTCTGTCTGACTGTGTTTCTGTATTTGTCTGAAAATTTGGGCCCGGGCCAGACTGTTACCACTCCCTTA
AGTTTGACCTTAGGTCACTGGAAAGATGTCGAGCGGATCGCTCACAACCAGTCGGTAGTTGTCAAGAAGA
GACGTTGGGTTACCTTCTGCTCTGCAGAATGGCCAACCTTTAACGTCGGATGGCCGCGAGACGGCACCTT
TAACCGAGACCTCATCACCCAGGTTAAGATCAAGGTCTTTTCACCTGGCCCGCATGGACACCCAGACCAG
GTCCCCTACATCGTGACCTGGGAAGCCTTGGCTTTTGACCCCCCTCCCTGGGTCAAGCCCTTTGTACACC
CTAAGCCTCCGCCTCCTCTTCCTCCATCCGCCCCGTCTCTCCCCCTTGAACCTCCTCGTTCGACCCCGCC
TCGATCCTCCCTTTATCCAGCCCTCACTCCTTCTCTAGGCGCCCCCATATGGCCATATGAGATCTTATAT
GGGGCACCCCCGCCCCTTGTAAACTTCCCTGACCCTGACTTGACAAGAGTTACTAACAGCCCCTCTCTCC
AAGCTCACTTACAGGCTCTCTACTTAGTCCAGCACGAAGTCTGGAGACCTCTGGCGGCAGCCTACCAAGA
ACAACTGGACCGACCGGTGGTACCTCACCCTTACCGAGTCGGCGACACAGTGTGGGTCCGCCGACACCAG
ACTAAGAACCTAGAACCTCGCTGGAAAGGACCTTACACAGTCCTGCTGACCACCCCCACCGCCCTCAAAG
TAGACGGCATCGCAGCTTGGATACACGCCGCCCACGTGAAGGCTGCCGACCCCGGGGGTGGACCATCCTC
TAGACTGCCGGATCTAAGTAAGTAGGATCCATTTAAATTCGAATTCATGGATTACAAGGATGACGACGAT
AAGGAGGTGGCGCCTGAGCAGCCTCGCTGGATGGCGCACCCCGCCGTATTGAATGCGCAGCACCCCGACT
CGCACCATCCGGGCCTGGCGCATAACTACATGGAGCCAGCACAGCTGCTGCCTCCCGACGAGGTGGATGT
CTTCTTCAACCATCTCGACTCGCAGGGCAACCCTTACTACGCCAACCCGGCCCACGCGCGCGCGCGCGTT
TCCTACAGCCCGGCGCATGCCCGTCTCACCGGAGGCCAGATGTGCCGACCACACTTGTTGCACAGCCCAG
GCTTGCCGTGGCTGGACGGGGGCAAAGCAGCTCTCTCTGCCGCCGCTGCCCATCACCACAGTCCCTGGAC
CGTCAGCCCGTTCTCCAAGACCCCGCTGCACCCCTCAGCTGCTGGAGCACCCGGAGGGCCTCTGTCTGTT
TACCCAGGGGCTGCGGGTGGGAGCGGGGGAGGCAGTGGGAGCTCCGTGGCCTCCCTCACCCCCACTGCAG
CCCACTCGGGCTCCCATCTCTTCGGCTTCCCACCCACGCCACCCAAAGAAGTGTCTCCAGACCCCAGCAC
AACAGGAGCTGCTTCCCCGGCCTCTTCTTCTGCAGGGGGTAGTGTAGCCCGGGGTGAGGACAAGGATGGC
GTCAAGTACCAAGTGTCACTCTCCGAGAGCATGAAGATGGAAGGCGGCAGTCCCCTGCGCCCGGGCCTAG
CTACCATGGGCACCCAGCCTGCAACACACCACCCGATACCCACCTATCCCTCCTATGTGCCCGCCGCAGC
TCATGACTATGGCAGCAGTCTCTTCCATCCAGGAGGCTTCCTGGGTGGCCCCGCCTCCAGCTTCACCCCT
AAGCAGAGAAGCAAGGCTCGCTCCTGCTCAGAAGGCCGGGAGTGTGTCAACTGTGGTGCCACAGCCACCC
CTCTCTGGCGACGAGATGGCACGGGCCACTACCTGTGCAATGCCTGTGGGCTCTACCACAAGATGAATGG
ACAGAACCGGCCGCTCATCAAGCCCAAGCGGAGGCTGTCTGCTGCCAGAAGAGCGGGCACCTGTTGTGCA
AATTGTCAGACGACAACCACCACCTTATGGCGCCGGAACGCCAACGGGGACCCTGTGTGCAACGCCTGTG
GCCTCTACTACAAGCTGCACAATGTTAACAGGCCACTGACCATGAAGAAGGAAGGGATCCAGACCCGGAA
TCGGAAGATGTCCAGCAAATCCAAGAAGAGCAAGAAAGGGGCTGAATGTTTCGAGGAGCTCTCCAAGTGC
ATGCAAGAGAAGTCACCGCCCTTCAGTGCGGCTGCCCTGGCTGGACACATGGCACCTGTGGGACACCTCC
CACCTTTTAGTCACTCTGGACACATCCTACCCACGCCCACGCCTATCCACCCTTCCTCCAGTCTCTCTTT
TGGCCACCCCCACCCGTCCAGCATGGTGACTGCCATGGGCTAGCTCGAGGGCCGGCGCGCCGCGGCCGCT
ACGTAAATTCCGCCCCCCCCCCCCTCTCCCTCCCCCCCCCCTAACGTTACTGGCCGAAGCCGCTTGGAAT
AAGGCCGGTGTGCGTTTGTCTATATGTTATTTTCCACCATATTGCCGTCTTTTGGCAATGTGAGGGCCCG
GAAACCTGGCCCTGTCTTCTTGACGAGCATTCCTAGGGGTCTTTCCCCTCTCGCCAAAGGAATGCAAGGT
CTGTTGAATGTCGTGAAGGAAGCAGTTCCTCTGGAAGCTTCTTGAAGACAAACAACGTCTGTAGCGACCC
TTTGCAGGCAGCGGAACCCCCCACCTGGCGACAGGTGCCTCTGCGGCCAAAAGCCACGTGTATAAGATAC
ACCTGCAAAGGCGGCACAACCCCAGTGCCACGTTGTGAGTTGGATAGTTGTGGAAAGAGTCAAATGGCTC
TCCTCAAGCGTATTCAACAAGGGGCTGAAGGATGCCCAGAAGGTACCCCATTGTATGGGATCTGATCTGG
GGCCTCGGTGCACATGCTTTACATGTGTTTAGTCGAGGTTAAAAAAACGTCTAGGCCCCCCGAACCACGG
GGACGTGGTTTTCCTTTGAAAAACACGATGATAATATGGCCACAACCATGGTGAGCAAGGGCGAGGAGCT
GTTCACCGGGGTGGTGCCCATCCTGGTCGAGCTGGACGGCGACGTAAACGGCCACAAGTTCAGCGTGTCC
GGCGAGGGCGAGGGCGATGCCACCTACGGCAAGCTGACCCTGAAGTTCATCTGCACCACCGGCAAGCTGC
CCGTGCCCTGGCCCACCCTCGTGACCACCCTGACCTACGGCGTGCAGTGCTTCAGCCGCTACCCCGACCA
CATGAAGCAGCACGACTTCTTCAAGTCCGCCATGCCCGAAGGCTACGTCCAGGAGCGCACCATCTTCTTC
AAGGACGACGGCAACTACAAGACCCGCGCCGAGGTGAAGTTCGAGGGCGACACCCTGGTGAACCGCATCG
AGCTGAAGGGCATCGACTTCAAGGAGGACGGCAACATCCTGGGGCACAAGCTGGAGTACAACTACAACAG
CCACAACGTCTATATCATGGCCGACAAGCAGAAGAACGGCATCAAGGTGAACTTCAAGATCCGCCACAAC
ATCGAGGACGGCAGCGTGCAGCTCGCCGACCACTACCAGCAGAACACCCCCATCGGCGACGGCCCCGTGC
TGCTGCCCGACAACCACTACCTGAGCACCCAGTCCGCCCTGAGCAAAGACCCCAACGAGAAGCGCGATCA
CATGGTCCTGCTGGAGTTCGTGACCGCCGCCGGGATCACTCTCGGCATGGACGAGCTGTACAAGTAAAGC
GGCCGGCCGCCAGCACAGTGGTCGACGATAAAATAAAAGATTTTATTTAGTCTCCAGAAAAAGGGGGGAA
TGAAAGACCCCACCTGTAGGTTTGGCAAGCTAGCTTAAGTAACGCCATTTTGCAAGGCATGGAAAAATAC
ATAACTGAGAATAGAGAAGTTCAGATCAAGGTCAGGAACAGATGGAACAGCTGAATATGGGCCAAACAGG
ATATCTGTGGTAAGCAGTTCCTGCCCCGGCTCAGGGCCAAGAACAGATGGAACAGCTGAATATGGGCCAA
ACAGGATATCTGTGGTAAGCAGTTCCTGCCCCGGCTCAGGGCCAAGAACAGATGGTCCCCAGATGCGGTC
CAGCCCTCAGCAGTTTCTAGAGAACCATCAGATGTTTCCAGGGTGCCCCAAGGACCTGAAATGACCCTGT
GCCTTATTTGAACTAACCAATCAGTTCGCTTCTCGCTTCTGTTCGCGCGCTTCTGCTCCCCGAGCTCAAT
AAAAGAGCCCACAACCCCTCACTCGGGGCGCCAGTCCTCCGATTGACTGAGTCGCCCGGGTACCCGTGTA
TCCAATAAACCCTCTTGCAGTTGCATCCGACTTGTGGTCTCGCTGTTCCTTGGGAGGGTCTCCTCTGAGT
GATTGACTACCCGTCAGCGGGGGTCTTTCACATGCAGCATGTATCAAAATTAATTTGGTTTTTTTTCTTA
AGTATTTACATTAAATGGCCATAGTTGCATTAATGAATCGGCCAACGCGCGGGGAGAGGCGGTTTGCGTA
TTGGGCGCTCATTAATGAATCGGCCAACGCGCGGGGAGAGGCGGTTTGCGTATTGGGCGCTCTTCCGCTT
CCTCGCTCACTGACTCGCTGCGCTCGGTCGTTCGGCTGCGGCGAGCGGTATCAGCTCACTCAAAGGCGGT
AATACGGTTATCCACAGAATCAGGGGATAACGCAGGAAAGAACATGTGAGCAAAAGGCCAGCAAAAGGCC
AGGAACCGTAAAAAGGCCGCGTTGCTGGCGTTTTTCCATAGGCTCCGCCCCCCTGACGAGCATCACAAAA
ATCGACGCTCAAGTCAGAGGTGGCGAAACCCGACAGGACTATAAAGATACCAGGCGTTTCCCCCTGGAAG
CTCCCTCGTGCGCTCTCCTGTTCCGACCCTGCCGCTTACCGGATACCTGTCCGCCTTTCTCCCTTCGGGA
AGCGTGGCGCTTTCTCATAGCTCACGCTGTAGGTATCTCAGTTCGGTGTAGGTCGTTCGCTCCAAGCTGG
GCTGTGTGCACGAACCCCCCGTTCAGCCCGACCGCTGCGCCTTATCCGGTAACTATCGTCTTGAGTCCAA
CCCGGTAAGACACGACTTATCGCCACTGGCAGCAGCCACTGGTAACAGGATTAGCAGAGCGAGGTATGTA
GGCGGTGCTACAGAGTTCTTGAAGTGGTGGCCTAACTACGGCTACACTAGAAGAACAGTATTTGGTATCT
GCGCTCTGCTGAAGCCAGTTACCTTCGGAAAAAGAGTTGGTAGCTCTTGATCCGGCAAACAAACCACCGC
TGGTAGCGGTGGTTTTTTTGTTTGCAAGCAGCAGATTACGCGCAGAAAAAAAGGATCTCAAGAAGATCCT
TTGATCTTTTCTACGGGGTCTGACGCTCAGTGGAACGAAAACTCACGTTAAGGGATTTTGGTCATGAGAT
TATCAAAAAGGATCTTCACCTAGATCCTTTTGCGGCCGAATTAGATCCAGACATGATAAGATACATTGAT
GAGTTTGGACAAACCACAACTAGAATGCAGTGAAAAAAATGCTTTATTTGTGAAATTTGTGATGCTATTG
CTTTATTTGTAACCATTATAAGCTGCAATAAACAAGTTAACAACAACAATTGCATTCATTTTATGTTTCA
GGTTCAGGGGGAGGTGTGGGAGGTTTTTTAAAGCAAGTAAAACCTCTACAAATGTGGTATGGCTGATTAT
GATCCTCTAGAGTCGGTGGGCCTCGGGGGCGGGTGCGGGGTCGGCGGGGCCGCCCCGGGTGGCTTCGGTC
GGAGCCATGGGGTCGTGCGCTCCTTTCGGTCGGGCGCTGCGGGTCGTGGGGCGGGCGTCAGGCACCGGGC
TTGCGGGTCATGCACCAGGTGCGCGGTCCTTCGGGCACCTCGACGTCGGCGGTGACGGTGAAGCCGAGCC
GCTCGTAGAAGGGGAGGTTGCGGGGCGCGGAGGTCTCCAGGAAGGCGGGCACCCCGGCGCGCTCGGCCGC
CTCCACTCCGGGGAGCACGACGGCGCTGCCCAGACCCTTGCCCTGGTGGTCGGGCGAGACGCCGACGGTG
GCCAGGAACCACGCGGGCTCCTTGGGCCGGTGCGGCGCCAGGAGGCCTTCCATCTGTTGCTGCGCGGCCA
GCCGGGAACCGCTCAACTCGGCCATGCGCGGGCCGATCTCGGCGAACACCGCCCCCGCTTCGACGCTCTC
CGGCGTGGTCCAGACCGCCACCGCGGCGCCGTCGTCCGCGACCCACACCTTGCCGATGTCGAGCCCGACG
CGCGTGAGGAAGAGTTCTTGCAGCTCGGTGACCCGCTCGATGTGGCGGTCCGGGTCGACGGTGTGGCGCG
TGGCGGGGTAGTCGGCGAACGCGGCGGCGAGGGTGCGTACGGCCCGGGGGACGTCGTCGCGGGTGGCGAG
GCGCACCGTGGGCTTGTACTCGGTCATGGAAGGTCGTCTCCTTGTGAGGGGTCAGGGGCGTGGGTCAGGG
GATGGTGGCGGCACCGGTCGTGGCGGCCGACCTGCAGGTCGAAAGGCCCGGAGATGAGGAAGAGGAGAAC
AGCGCGGCAGACGTGCGCTTTTGAAGCGTGCAGAATGCCGGGCCTCCGGAGGACCTTCGGGCGCCCGCCC
CGCCCCTGAGCCCGCCCCTGAGCCCGCCCCCGGACCCACCCCTTCCCAGCCTCTGAGCCCAGAAAGCGAA
GGAGCAAAGCTGCTATTGGCCGCTGCCCCAAAGGCCTACCCGCTTCCATTGCTCAGCGGTGCTGTCCATC
TGCACGAGACTAGTGAGACGTGCTACTTCCATTTGTCACGTCCTGCACGACGCGAGCTGCGGGGCGGGGG
GGAACTTCCTGACTAGGGGAGGAGTAGAAGGTGGCGCGAAGGGGCCACCAAAGAACGGAGCCGGTTGGCG
CCTACCGGTGGATGTGGAATGTGTGCGAGGCCAGAGGCCACTTGTGTAGCGCCAAGTGCCCAGCGGGGCT
GCTAAAGCGCATGCTCCAGACTGCCTTGGGAAAAGCGCCTCCCCTACCCGGTAGAATTAATTCTCATGTT
TGACAGCTTATCATCGATAAGCTGATCCTCACAGGCCGCACCCAGCTTTTCTTCCGTTGCCCCAGTAGCA
TCTCTGTCTGGTGACCTTGAAGAGGAAGAGGAGGGGTCCCGAGAATCCCCATCCCTACCGTCCAGCAAAA
AGGGGGACGAGGAATTTGAGGCCTGGCTTGAGGCTCAGGACGCAAATCTTGAGGATGTTCAGCGGGAGTT
TTCCGGGCTGCGAGTAATTGGTGATGAGGACGAGGATGGTTCGGAGGATGGGGAATTTTCAGACCTGGAT
CTGTCTGACAGCGACCATGAAGGGGATGAGGGTGGGGGGGCTGTTGGAGGGGGCAGGAGTCTGCACTCCC
TGTATTCACTGAGCGTCGTCTAATAAAGATGTCTATTGATCTCTTTTAGTGTGAATCATGTCTGACGAGG
GGCCAGGTACAGGACCTGGAAATGGCCTAGGAGAGAAGGGAGACACATCTGGACCAGAAGGCTCCGGCGG
CAGTGGACCTCAAAGAAGAGGGGGTGATAACCATGGACGAGGACGGGGAAGAGGACGAGGACGAGGAGGC
GGAAGACCAGGAGCCCCGGGCGGCTCAGGATCAGGGCCAAGACATAGAGATGGTGTCCGGAGACCCCAAA
AACGTCCAAGTTGCATTGGCTGCAAAGGGACCCACGGTGGAACAGGAGCAGGAGCAGGAGCGGGAGGGGC
AGGAGCAGGAGGGGCAGGAGCAGGAGGAGGGGCAGGAGCAGGAGGGGCAGGAGCAGGAGGTGGAGGCCGG
GGTCGAGGAGGCAGTGGAGGCCGGGGTCGAGGAGGTAGTGGAGGCCGGGGTCGAGGAGGTAGTGGAGGCC
GCCGGGGTAGAGGACGTGAAAGAGCCAGGGGGGGAAGTCGTGAAAGAGCCAGGGGGAGAGGTCGTGGACG
TGGAGAAAAGAGGCCCAGGAGTCCCAGTAGTCAGTCATCATCATCCGGGTCTCCACCGCGCAGGCCCCCT
CCAGGTAGAAGGCCATTTTTCCACCCTGTAGGGGAAGCCGATTATTTTGAATACCACCAAGAAGGTGGCC
CAGATGGTGAGCCTGACGTGCCCCCGGGAGCGATAGAGCAGGGCCCCGCAGATGACCCAGGAGAAGGCCC
AAGCACTGGACCCCGGGGTCAGGGTGATGGAGGCAGGCGCAAAAAAGGAGGGTGGTTTGGAAAGCATCGT
GGTCAAGGAGGTTCCAACCCGAAATTTGAGAACATTGCAGAAGGTTTAAGAGCTCTCCTGGCTAGGAGTC
ACGTAGAAAGGACTACCGACGAAGGAACTTGGGTCGCCGGTGTGTTCGTATATGGAGGTAGTAAGACCTC
CCTTTACAACCTAAGGCGAGGAACTGCCCTTGCTATTCCACAATGTCGTCTTACACCATTGAGTCGTCTC
CCCTTTGGAATGGCCCCTGGACCCGGCCCACAACCTGGCCCGCTAAGGGAGTCCATTGTCTGTTATTTCA
TGGTCTTTTTACAAACTCATATATTTGCTGAGGTTTTGAAGGATGCGATTAAGGACCTTGTTATGACAAA
GCCCGCTCCTACCTGCAATATCAGGGTGACTGTGTGCAGCTTTGACGATGGAGTAGATTTGCCTCCCTGG
TTTCCACCTATGGTGGAAGGGGCTGCCGCGGAGGGTGATGACGGAGATGACGGAGATGAAGGAGGTGATG
GAGATGAGGGTGAGGAAGGGCAGGAGTGATGTAACTTGTTAGGAGACGCCCTCAATCGTATTAAAAGCCG
TGTATTCCCCCGCACTAAAGAATAAATCCCCAGTAGACATCATGCGTGCTGTTGGTGTATTTCTGGCCAT
CTGTCTTGTCACCATTTTCGTCCTCCCAACATGGGGCAATTGGGCATACCCATGTTGTCACGTCACTCAG
CTCCGCGCTCAACACCTTCTCGCGTTGGAAAACATTAGCGACATTTACCTGGTGAGCAATCAGACATGCG
ACGGCTTTAGCCTGGCCTCCTTAAATTCACCTAAGAATGGGAGCAACCAGCAGGAAAAGGACAAGCAGCG
AAAATTCACGCCCCCTTGGGAGGTGGCGGCATATGCAAAGGATAGCACTCCCACTCTACTACTGGGTATC
ATATGCTGACTGTATATGCATGAGGATAGCATATGCTACCCGGATACAGATTAGGATAGCATATACTACC
CAGATATAGATTAGGATAGCATATGCTACCCAGATATAGATTAGGATAGCCTATGCTACCCAGATATAAA
TTAGGATAGCATATACTACCCAGATATAGATTAGGATAGCATATGCTACCCAGATATAGATTAGGATAGC
CTATGCTACCCAGATATAGATTAGGATAGCATATGCTACCCAGATATAGATTAGGATAGCATATGCTATC
CAGATATTTGGGTAGTATATGCTACCCAGATATAAATTAGGATAGCATATACTACCCTAATCTCTATTAG
GATAGCATATGCTACCCGGATACAGATTAGGATAGCATATACTACCCAGATATAGATTAGGATAGCATAT
GCTACCCAGATATAGATTAGGATAGCCTATGCTACCCAGATATAAATTAGGATAGCATATACTACCCAGA
TATAGATTAGGATAGCATATGCTACCCAGATATAGATTAGGATAGCCTATGCTACCCAGATATAGATTAG
GATAGCATATGCTATCCAGATATTTGGGTAGTATATGCTACCCATGGCAACATTAGCCCACCGTGCTCTC
AGCGACCTCGTGAATATGAGGACCAACAACCCTGTGCTTGGCGCTCAGGCGCAAGTGTGTGTAATTTGTC
CTCCAGATCGCAGCAATCGCGCCCCTATCTTGGCCCGCCCACCTACTTATGCAGGTATTCCCCGGGGTGC
CATTAGTGGTTTTGTGGGCAAGTGGTTTGACCGCAGTGGTTAGCGGGGTTACAATCAGCCAAGTTATTAC
ACCCTTATTTTACAGTCCAAAACCGCAGGGCGGCGTGTGGGGGCTGACGCGTGCCCCCACTCCACAATTT
CAAAAAAAAGAGTGGCCACTTGTCTTTGTTTATGGGCCCCATTGGCGTGGAGCCCCGTTTAATTTTCGGG
GGTGTTAGAGACAACCAGTGGAGTCCGCTGCTGTCGGCGTCCACTCTCTTTCCCCTTGTTACAAATAGAG
TGTAACAACATGGTTCACCTGTCTTGGTCCCTGCCTGGGACACATCTTAATAACCCCAGTATCATATTGC
ACTAGGATTATGTGTTGCCCATAGCCATAAATTCGTGTGAGATGGACATCCAGTCTTTACGGCTTGTCCC
CACCCCATGGATTTCTATTGTTAAAGATATTCAGAATGTTTCATTCCTACACTAGTATTTATTGCCCAAG
GGGTTTGTGAGGGTTATATTGGTGTCATAGCACAATGCCACCACTGAACCCCCCGTCCAAATTTTATTCT
GGGGGCGTCACCTGAAACCTTGTTTTCGAGCACCTCACATACACCTTACTGTTCACAACTCAGCAGTTAT
TCTATTAGCTAAACGAAGGAGAATGAAGAAGCAGGCGAAGATTCAGGAGAGTTCACTGCCCGCTCCTTGA
TCTTCAGCCACTGCCCTTGTGACTAAAATGGTTCACTACCCTCGTGGAATCCTGACCCCATGTAAATAAA
ACCGTGACAGCTCATGGGGTGGGAGATATCGCTGTTCCTTAGGACCCTTTTACTAACCCTAATTCGATAG
CATATGCTTCCCGTTGGGTAACATATGCTATTGAATTAGGGTTAGTCTGGATAGTATATACTACTACCCG
GGAAGCATATGCTACCCGTTTAGGGTTAACAAGGGGGCCTTATAAACACTATTGCTAATGCCCTCTTGAG
GGTCCGCTTATCGGTAGCTACACAGGCCCCTCTGATTGACGTTGGTGTAGCCTCCCGTAGTCTTCCTGGG
CCCCTGGGAGGTACATGTCCCCCAGCATTGGTGTAAGAGCTTCAGCCAAGAGTTACACATAAAGGCAATG
TTGTGTTGCAGTCCACAGACTGCAAAGTCTGCTCCAGGATGAAAGCCACTCAGTGTTGGCAAATGTGCAC
ATCCATTTATAAGGATGTCAACTACAGTCAGAGAACCCCTTTGTGTTTGGTCCCCCCCCGTGTCACATGT
GGAACAGGGCCCAGTTGGCAAGTTGTACCAACCAACTGAAGGGATTACATGCACTGCCCCGCGAAGAAGG
GGCAGAGATGTCGTAGTCAGGTTTAGTTCGTCCGGGGCGGGGATCTGGCCGCAAATCAATCTAAAGTATA
TATGAGTAAACTTGGTCTGACAGTTACCAATGCTTAATCAGTGAGGCACCTATCTCAGCGATCTGTCTAT
TTCGTTCATCCATAGTTGCCTGACTCCCCGTCGTGTAGATAACTACGATACGGGAGGGCTTACCATCTGG
CCCCAGTGCTGCAATGATACCGCGAGACCCACGCTCACCGGCTCCAGATTTATCAGCAATAAACCAGCCA
GCCGGAAGGGCCGAGCGCAGAAGTGGTCCTGCAACTTTATCCGCCTCCATCCAGTCTATTAATTGTTGCC
GGGAAGCTAGAGTAAGTAGTTCGCCAGTTAATAGTTTGCGCAACGTTGTTGCCATTGCTACAGGCATCGT
GGTGTCACGCTCGTCGTTTGGTATGGCTTCATTCAGCTCCGGTTCCCAACGATCAAGGCGAGTTACATGA
TCCCCCATGTTGTGCAAAAAAGCGGTTAGCTCCTTCGGTCCTCCGATCGTTGTCAGAAGTAAGTTGGCCG
CAGTGTTATCACTCATGGTTATGGCAGCACTGCATAATTCTCTTACTGTCATGCCATCCGTAAGATGCTT
TTCTGTGACTGGTGAGTACTCAACCAAGTCATTCTGAGAATAGTGTATGCGGCGACCGAGTTGCTCTTGC
CCGGCGTCAATACGGGATAATACCGCGCCACATAGCAGAACTTTAAAAGTGCTCATCATTGGAAAACGTT
CTTCGGGGCGAAAACTCTCAAGGATCTTACCGCTGTTGAGATCCAGTTCGATGTAACCCACTCGTGCACC
CAACTGATCTTCAGCATCTTTTACTTTCACCAGCGTTTCTGGGTGAGCAAAAACAGGAAGGCAAAATGCC
GCAAAAAAGGGAATAAGGGCGACACGGAAATGTTGAATACTCATACTCTTCCTTTTTCAATATTATTGAA
GCATTTATCAGGGTTATTGTCTCATGAGCGGATACATATTTGAATGTATTTAGAAAAATAAACAAATAGG
GGTTCCGCGCACATTTCCCCGAAAAGTGCCACCAGCTTTGCTCTTAGGAGTTTCCTAATACATCCCAAAC
TCAAATATATAAAGCATTTGACTTGTTCTATGCCCTAGGGGGCGGGGGGAAGCTAAGCCAGCTTTTTTTA
ACATTTAAAATGTTAATTCCATTTTAAATGCACAGATGTTTTTATTTCATAAGGGTTTCAATGTGCATGA
ATGCTGCAATATTCCTGTTACCAAAGCTAGTATAAATAAAAATAGATAAACGTGGAAATTACTTAGAGTT
TCTGTCATTAACGTTTCCTTCCTCAGTTGACAACATAAATGCGCTGCTGAGAAGCCAGTTTGCATCTGTC
AGGATCAATTTCCCATTATGCCAGTCATATTAATTACTAGTCAATTAGTTGATTTTTATTTTTGACATAT
ACATGTGAAAGACCCCACCTGTAGGTTTGGCAAGCTAGCTTAAGTAACGCCATTTTGCAAGGCATGGAAA
AATACATAACTGAGAATAGAAAAGTTCAGATCAAGGTCAGGAACAGATGGAACAG
Features (pLannotate 1.2.2; 26 found; start..end, strand, type, name):
    535..892     +  misc_feature   MMLV Ψ: packaging signal of Moloney murine leukemia virus (MMLV)
    957..1373    +  CDS            gag (truncated): truncated Moloney murine leukemia virus (MMLV) gag gene lacking the start codon
   1383..1757    +  misc_feature   pol region: Moloney murine leukemia virus (MMLV) pol region containing the splice acceptor site
   1800..1825    +  CDS            3xFLAG (fragment): three tandem FLAG® epitope tags
   1824..3260    +  CDS            Gata2: GATA2_MOUSE - Experimental evidence at protein level: Swiss-Prot protein existence level 1. Transcriptional activator which regulates endothelin-1 gene expression in endothelial cells. Binds to the consensus sequence 5'- AGATAG-3'. From Mus musculus (Mouse).
   3422..3884    +  misc_feature   IRES: internal ribosome entry site (IRES) of the encephalomyocarditis virus (EMCV)
   3898..4617    +  CDS            EGFP: the original enhanced GFP (Yang et al., 1996) mammalian codon-optimized
   4689..4810    +  LTR            3' LTR (ΔU3) (fragment): self-inactivating 3' long terminal repeat (LTR) from Moloney murine leukemia virus
   4811..5280    +  LTR            LTR: long terminal repeat from Moloney murine leukemia virus
   5346..5398    -  CDS            lacI (fragment): lac repressor; lacI; The lac repressor binds to the lac operator to inhibit transcription in E. coli. This inhibition can be relieved by adding lactose or isopropyl-β-D-thiogalactopyranoside (IPTG).
   5400..5450    -  CDS            lacI (fragment): lac repressor; lacI; The lac repressor binds to the lac operator to inhibit transcription in E. coli. This inhibition can be relieved by adding lactose or isopropyl-β-D-thiogalactopyranoside (IPTG).
   5633..6221    -  rep_origin     ori: high-copy-number ColE1/pMB1/pBR322/pUC origin of replication
   6344..6478    -  polyA_signal   SV40 poly(A) signal: SV40 polyadenylation signal
   6501..6584    -  CDS            large T antigen (fragment): large T antigen from SV40 (simian virus 40)
   6593..6658    -  CDS            dmpM (fragment): DMPM_STRAD - Protein inferred from homology: Swiss-Prot protein existence level 3. From Streptomyces alboniger.
   6708..7307    -  CDS            PuroR: puromycin N-acetyltransferase; pac from Streptomyces alboniger; confers resistance to puromycin
   7390..7889    -  promoter       PGK promoter: mouse phosphoglycerate kinase 1 promoter
   7910..7933    +  promoter       tet promoter (fragment): E. coli promoter for tetracycline efflux protein gene
   7936..8280    +  CDS            BRRF2_EBVB9 (fragment): Protein inferred from homology: Swiss-Prot protein existence level 3. From Epstein-Barr virus (strain B95-8) (HHV-4) (Human herpesvirus 4).
   8318..8655    +  CDS            EBNA1 (fragment): Epstein-Barr nuclear antigen 1, also known as EBNA-1 crucial for latent viral infection, and for episomal amplification of vectors containing the oriP origin (Okita et al., 2013)
   8615..9619    +  CDS            EBNA1 (fragment): Epstein-Barr nuclear antigen 1, also known as EBNA-1 crucial for latent viral infection, and for episomal amplification of vectors containing the oriP origin (Okita et al., 2013)
   9702..9920    +  CDS            gL (fragment): GL_EBVB9 - Experimental evidence at protein level: Swiss-Prot protein existence level 1. The heterodimer glycoprotein H-glycoprotein L is required for the fusion of viral and plasma membranes leading to virus entry into the host cell. Acts as a functional inhibitor of gH and maintains gH in an inhibited form. Upon binding to host integrins, gL dissociates from gH leading to activation of the viral fusion glycoproteins gB and gH. Fusion of EBV with B-lymphocytes requires the additional receptor- binding protein gp42, which forms a complex with gH/gL. The heterodimer gH/gL targets also host EPHA
   9921..11710   +  rep_origin     oriP: Epstein-Barr virus oriP replication origin (Yates et al., 2000)
  12204..13064   -  CDS            AmpR: β-lactamase; bla; confers resistance to ampicillin, carbenicillin, and related antibiotics
  13065..13169   -  promoter       AmpR promoter: bla
  13586..472     +  LTR            LTR (across the origin): long terminal repeat from Moloney murine leukemia virus
