[The description below was written by a language model from this plasmid's Addgene catalogue record and pLannotate feature annotations shown in this document.]
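Description:
Lazarus Gata 2 flag is a Moloney murine leukemia virus-based retroviral expression plasmid built on the LZRS ("Lazarus") backbone, designed to deliver FLAG-tagged mouse Gata2 into mammalian cells. The assembled sequence is about 13.7 kb. In bacteria it is maintained through a high-copy ColE1/pUC-type origin and ampicillin resistance (AmpR with its bla promoter).

The proviral unit is bounded by MMLV long terminal repeats. Downstream of the 5′ LTR lie the Ψ packaging signal, a truncated gag segment lacking its start codon, and a pol region carrying the splice acceptor. Together these support efficient packaging and expression of the viral transcript. No internal promoter is annotated, so the insert is presumably transcribed from the LTR. In the feature table, a short match to a FLAG epitope sits immediately upstream of the Gata2 coding sequence, which suggests an N-terminal tag, although the catalogue entry does not spell out the FLAG position. An EMCV IRES followed by EGFP comes after Gata2, so the transcription factor and the fluorescent reporter are translated from one bicistronic message and transduced cells can be identified or sorted by green fluorescence.

Outside the LTRs, the backbone carries a PGK promoter-driven puromycin resistance cassette with an SV40 polyadenylation signal, plus Epstein-Barr virus EBNA1 sequences and oriP. These elements let the plasmid persist as a replicating episome in packaging cells under puromycin selection, which supports sustained virus production without stable integration. Because the puromycin cassette lies outside the provirus, it is not transferred to target cells. The stated purpose is retroviral expression of Gata2-FLAG.
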