Addgene plasmid #80137: Lazarus Gata 2 flag
Purpose: retroviral expression of Gata2-Flag
Depositing lab: Ellen Rothenberg. Depositing organization: California Institute of Technology.
Backbone
  Vector backbone: Lazarus (LZRS)
  Backbone size w/o insert (bp): 12400
  Vector type: Mammalian Expression, Retroviral
  Selectable markers: Puromycin
Growth in bacteria
  Bacterial resistance: Ampicillin, 100 μg/mL
  Growth temperature: 37°C
  Growth strain: NEB Stable
  Copy number: Unknown
Gene/Insert
  Gene/Insert name: Gata2
  Species: M. musculus (mouse)
  Entrez Gene: Gata2 (a.k.a. Gata-2)
  Tag / fusion protein: FLAG; IRES-EGFP (C terminal on backbone)
  Cloning method: Unknown
  Sequencing primers: 5′ pLXSN5'; 3′ pCDH-rev
Terms and licenses: Academic/Nonprofit Terms; Industry Terms: Not Available to Industry
How to cite: Lazarus Gata 2 flag was a gift from Ellen Rothenberg (Addgene plasmid # 80137 ; http://n2t.net/addgene:80137 ; RRID:Addgene_80137)
