>Addgene plasmid #80137 | Lazarus Gata 2 flag | addgene partial sequence | sequence record 156232 | LZRS-F 5'-TGGATACACGCCGCCCACGTG-3'
GGGGTGGACCATCCTCTAGACTGCCGGATCTAAGTAAGTAGGATCCATTTAAATTCGAATTCATGGATTA
CAAGGATGACGACGATAAGGAGGTGGCGCCTGAGCAGCCTCGCTGGATGGCGCACCCCGCCGTATTGAAT
GCGCAGCACCCCGACTCGCACCATCCGGGCCTGGCGCATAACTACATGGAGCCAGCACAGCTGCTGCCTC
CCGACGAGGTGGATGTCTTCTTCAACCATCTCGACTCGCAGGGCAACCCTTACTACGCCAACCCGGCCCA
CGCGCGCGCGCGCGTTTCCTACAGCCCGGCGCATGCCCGTCTCACCGGAGGCCAGATGTGCCGACCACAC
TTGTTGCACAGCCCAGGCTTGCCGTGGCTGGACGGGGGCAAAGCAGCTCTCTCTGCCGCCGCTGCCCATC
ACCACAGTCCCTGGACCGTCAGCCCGTTCTCCAAGACCCCGCTGCACCCCTCAGCTGCTGGAGCACCCGG
AGGGCCTCTGTCTGTTTACCCAGGGGCTGCGGGTGGGAGCGGGGGAGGCAGTGGGAGCTCCGTGGCCTCC
CTCACCCCCACTGCAGCCCACTCGGGCTCCCATCTCTTCGGCTTCCCACCCACGCCACCCAAAGAAGTGT
CTCCAGACCCCAGCACAACAGGAGCTGCTTCCCCGGCCTCTTCTTCTGCAGGGGGTAGTGTAGCCCGGGG
TGAGGACAAGGATGGCGTCAAGTACCAAGTGTCACTCTCCGAGAGCATGAAGATGGAAGGCGGCAGTCCC
CTGCGCCCGGGCCTAGCTACCATGGGCACCCAGCCTGCAACACACCACCCGATACCCACCTATCCCTCCT
ATGTGC
