>Addgene plasmid #80137 | Lazarus Gata 2 flag | addgene partial sequence | sequence record 157352 | pCDH-rev 5'-GCATTCCTTTGGCGAGAG-3'
AGAAGACAGGGCCAGGTTTCCGGGCCCTCACATTGCCAAAAGACGGCAATATGGTGGAAAATAACATATA
GACAAACGCACACCGGCCTTATTCCAAGCGGCTTCGGCCAGTAACGTTAGGGGGGGGGGAGGGAGAGGGG
GGGGGGGGCGGAATTTACGTAGCGGCCGCGGCGCGCCGGCCCTCGAGCTAGCCCATGGCAGTCACCATGC
TGGACGGGTGGGGGTGGCCAAAAGAGAGACTGGAGGAAGGGTGGATAGGCGTGGGCGTGGGTAGGATGTG
TCCAGAGTGACTAAAAGGTGGGAGGTGTCCCACAGGTGCCATGTGTCCAGCCAGGGCAGCCGCACTGAAG
GGCGGTGACTTCTCTTGCATGCACTTGGAGAGCTCCTCGAAACATTCAGCCCCTTTCTTGCTCTTCTTGG
ATTTGCTGGACATCTTCCGATTCCGGGTCTGGATCCCTTCCTTCTTCATGGTCAGTGGCCTGTTAACATT
GTGCAGCTTGTAGTAGAGGCCACAGGCGTTGCACACAGGGTCCCCGTTGGCGTTCCGGCGCCATAAGGTG
GTGGTTGTCGTCTGACAATTTGCACAACAGGTGCCCGCTCTTCTGGCAGCAGACAGCCTCCGCTTGGGCT
TGATGAGCGGCCGGTTCTGTCCATTCATCTTGTGGTAGAGCCCACAGGCATTGCACAGGTAGTGGCCCGT
GCCATCTCGTCGCCAGAGAGGGGTGGCTGTGGCACCACAGTTGACACACTCCCGGCCTTCTGAGCAGGAG
CGAGCCTTGCTTCTCTGCTTAGGGGTGAAGCTGGAGGCGGGGCCACCCAGGAAGCCTCCTGGATGGAAGA
GACTGCTGCCATAGTCATGAGCTGCGGCGGGCACATAGGAGGGATAGGTGGGTATCGGGTGGTGTGTTGC
AGGCTGGGTGCCCATGGTAGCTAGGCCCGGG
