>Addgene plasmid #80137 | Lazarus Gata 2 flag | addgene partial sequence | sequence record 157354 | LZRS-R 5'-ATCGTCGACCACTGTGCTGG-3'
GTCCATGCCGAGAGTGATCCCGGCGGCGGTCACGAACTCCAGCAGGACCATGTGATCGCGCTTCTCGTTG
GGGTCTTTGCTCAGGGCGGACTGGGTGCTCAGGTAGTGGTTGTCGGGCAGCAGCACGGGGCCGTCGCCGA
TGGGGGTGTTCTGCTGGTAGTGGTCGGCGAGCTGCACGCTGCCGTCCTCGATGTTGTGGCGGATCTTGAA
GTTCACCTTGATGCCGTTCTTCTGCTTGTCGGCCATGATATAGACGTTGTGGCTGTTGTAGTTGTACTCC
AGCTTGTGCCCCAGGATGTTGCCGTCCTCCTTGAAGTCGATGCCCTTCAGCTCGATGCGGTTCACCAGGG
TGTCGCCCTCGAACTTCACCTCGGCGCGGGTCTTGTAGTTGCCGTCGTCCTTGAAGAAGATGGTGCGCTC
CTGGACGTAGCCTTCGGGCATGGCGGACTTGAAGAAGTCGTGCTGCTTCATGTGGTCGGGGTAGCGGCTG
AAGCACTGCACGCCGTAGGTCAGGGTGGTCACGAGGGTGGGCCAGGGCACGGGCAGCTTGCCGGTGGTGC
AGATGAACTTCAGGGTCAGCTTGCCGTAGGTGGCATCGCCCTCGCCCTCGCCGGACACGCTGAACTTGTG
GCCGTTTACGTCGCCGTCCAGCTCGACCAGGATGGGCACCACCCCGGTGAACAGCTCCTCGCCCTTGCTC
ACCATGGTTGTGGCCATATTATCATCGTGTTTTTCAAAGGAAAACCACGTCCCCGTGGTTCGGGGGGCCT
AGACGTTTTTTTAACCTCGACTAAACACATGTAAAGCATGTGCACCGAGGCCCCAGATCAGATCCCATAC
AATGGGGTACCTTCTGGGCATCCTTCAGCCCCT
